>Addgene plasmid #159786 | pGL3-U6-sgRNA_FANCF-mcherry | addgene full sequence | sequence record 314786 | Addgene NGS Result
GAGGGCCTATTTCCCATGATTCCTTCATATTTGCATATACGATACAAGGCTGTTAGAGAGATAATTGGAA
TTAATTTGACTGTAAACACAAAGATATTAGTACAAAATACGTGACGTAGAAAGTAATAATTTCTTGGGTA
GTTTGCAGTTTTAAAATTATGTTTTAAAATGGACTATCATATGCTTACCGTAACTTGAAAGTATTTCGAT
TTCTTGGCTTTATATATCTTGTGGAAAGGACGAAACACCGTCCCCTCTCCAGGAGATTTGGTTTTAGAGC
TAGAAATAGCAAGTTAAAATAAGGCTAGTCCGTTATCAACTTGAAAAAGTGGCACCGAGTCGGTGCTTTT
TTTAAAGAATTCTCGACCTCGAGACAAATGGCAGTATTCATCCACAATTTTAAAAGAAAAGGGGGGATTG
GGGGGTACAGTGCAGGGGAAAGAATAGTAGACATAATAGCAACAGACATACAAACTAAAGAATTACAAAA
ACAAATTACAAAAATTCAAAATTTTCGGGTTTATTACAGGGACAGCAGAGATCCACTTTGGCCGCGGCTC
GAGGGGGTTGGGGTTGCGCCTTTTCCAAGGCAGCCCTGGGTTTGCGCAGGGACGCGGCTGCTCTGGGCGT
GGTTCCGGGAAACGCAGCGGCGCCGACCCTGGGACTCGCACATTCTTCACGTCCGTTCGCAGCGTCACCC
GGATCTTCGCCGCTACCCTTGTGGGCCCCCCGGCGACGCTTCCTGCTCCGCCCCTAAGTCGGGAAGGTTC
CTTGCGGTTCGCGGCGTGCCGGACGTGACAAACGGAAGCCGCACGTCTCACTAGTACCCTCGCAGACGGA
CAGCGCCAGGGAGCAATGGCAGCGCGCCGACCGCGATGGGCTGTGGCCAATAGCGGCTGCTCAGCAGGGC
GCGCCGAGAGCAGCGGCCGGGAAGGGGCGGTGCGGGAGGCGGGGTGTGGGGCGGTAGTGTGGGCCCTGTT
CCTGCCCGCGCGGTGTTCCGCATTCTGCAAGCCTCCGGAGCGCACGTCGGCAGTCGGCTCCCTCGTTGAC
CGAATCACCGACCTCTCTCCCCAGGGGGATCCGCCACCATGGTGAGCAAGGGCGAGGAGGATAACATGGC
CATCATCAAGGAGTTCATGCGCTTCAAGGTGCACATGGAGGGCTCCGTGAACGGCCACGAGTTCGAGATC
GAGGGCGAGGGCGAGGGCCGCCCCTACGAGGGCACCCAGACCGCCAAGCTGAAGGTGACCAAGGGTGGCC
CCCTGCCCTTCGCCTGGGACATCCTGTCCCCTCAGTTCATGTACGGCTCCAAGGCCTACGTGAAGCACCC
CGCCGACATCCCCGACTACTTGAAGCTGTCCTTCCCCGAGGGCTTCAAGTGGGAGCGCGTGATGAACTTC
GAGGACGGCGGCGTGGTGACCGTGACCCAGGACTCCTCCCTGCAGGACGGCGAGTTCATCTACAAGGTGA
AGCTGCGCGGCACCAACTTCCCCTCCGACGGCCCCGTAATGCAGAAGAAGACCATGGGCTGGGAGGCCTC
CTCCGAGCGGATGTACCCCGAGGACGGCGCCCTGAAGGGCGAGATCAAGCAGAGGCTGAAGCTGAAGGAC
GGCGGCCACTACGACGCTGAGGTCAAGACCACCTACAAGGCCAAGAAGCCCGTGCAGCTGCCCGGCGCCT
ACAACGTCAACATCAAGTTGGACATCACCTCCCACAACGAGGACTACACCATCGTGGAACAGTACGAACG
CGCCGAGGGCCGCCACTCCACCGGCGGCATGGACGAGCTGTACAAGTAAAGCGGCCGCGACTCTAGATCA
TAATCAGCCATACCACATTTGTAGAGGTTTTACTTGCTTTAAAAAACCTCCCACACCTCCCCCTGAACCT
GAAACATAAAATGAATGCAATTGTTGTTGTTAACTTGTTTATTGCAGCTTATAATGGTTACAAATAAAGC
AATAGCATCACAAATTTCACAAATAAAGCATTTTTTTCACTGCATTCTAGTTGTGGTTTGTCCAAACTCA
TCAATGTATCTTAGTCGACCGATGCCCTTGAGAGCCTTCAACCCAGTCAGCTCCTTCCGGTGGGCGCGGG
GCATGACTATCGTCGCCGCACTTATGACTGTCTTCTTTATCATGCAACTCGTAGGACAGGTGCCGGCAGC
GCTCTTCCGCTTCCTCGCTCACTGACTCGCTGCGCTCGGTCGTTCGGCTGCGGCGAGCGGTATCAGCTCA
CTCAAAGGCGGTAATACGGTTATCCACAGAATCAGGGGATAACGCAGGAAAGAACATGTGAGCAAAAGGC
CAGCAAAAGGCCAGGAACCGTAAAAAGGCCGCGTTGCTGGCGTTTTTCCATAGGCTCCGCCCCCCTGACG
AGCATCACAAAAATCGACGCTCAAGTCAGAGGTGGCGAAACCCGACAGGACTATAAAGATACCAGGCGTT
TCCCCCTGGAAGCTCCCTCGTGCGCTCTCCTGTTCCGACCCTGCCGCTTACCGGATACCTGTCCGCCTTT
CTCCCTTCGGGAAGCGTGGCGCTTTCTCATAGCTCACGCTGTAGGTATCTCAGTTCGGTGTAGGTCGTTC
GCTCCAAGCTGGGCTGTGTGCACGAACCCCCCGTTCAGCCCGACCGCTGCGCCTTATCCGGTAACTATCG
TCTTGAGTCCAACCCGGTAAGACACGACTTATCGCCACTGGCAGCAGCCACTGGTAACAGGATTAGCAGA
GCGAGGTATGTAGGCGGTGCTACAGAGTTCTTGAAGTGGTGGCCTAACTACGGCTACACTAGAAGAACAG
TATTTGGTATCTGCGCTCTGCTGAAGCCAGTTACCTTCGGAAAAAGAGTTGGTAGCTCTTGATCCGGCAA
ACAAACCACCGCTGGTAGCGGTGGTTTTTTTGTTTGCAAGCAGCAGATTACGCGCAGAAAAAAAGGATCT
CAAGAAGATCCTTTGATCTTTTCTACGGGGTCTGACGCTCAGTGGAACGAAAACTCACGTTAAGGGATTT
TGGTCATGAGATTATCAAAAAGGATCTTCACCTAGATCCTTTTAAATTAAAAATGAAGTTTTAAATCAAT
CTAAAGTATATATGAGTAAACTTGGTCTGACAGTTACCAATGCTTAATCAGTGAGGCACCTATCTCAGCG
ATCTGTCTATTTCGTTCATCCATAGTTGCCTGACTCCCCGTCGTGTAGATAACTACGATACGGGAGGGCT
TACCATCTGGCCCCAGTGCTGCAATGATACCGCGGGACCCACGCTCACCGGCTCCAGATTTATCAGCAAT
AAACCAGCCAGCCGGAAGGGCCGAGCGCAGAAGTGGTCCTGCAACTTTATCCGCCTCCATCCAGTCTATT
AATTGTTGCCGGGAAGCTAGAGTAAGTAGTTCGCCAGTTAATAGTTTGCGCAACGTTGTTGCCATTGCTA
CAGGCATCGTGGTGTCACGCTCGTCGTTTGGTATGGCTTCATTCAGCTCCGGTTCCCAACGATCAAGGCG
AGTTACATGATCCCCCATGTTGTGCAAAAAAGCGGTTAGCTCCTTCGGTCCTCCGATCGTTGTCAGAAGT
AAGTTGGCCGCAGTGTTATCACTCATGGTTATGGCAGCACTGCATAATTCTCTTACTGTCATGCCATCCG
TAAGATGCTTTTCTGTGACTGGTGAGTACTCAACCAAGTCATTCTGAGAATAGTGTATGCGGCGACCGAG
TTGCTCTTGCCCGGCGTCAATACGGGATAATACCGCGCCACATAGCAGAACTTTAAAAGTGCTCATCATT
GGAAAACGTTCTTCGGGGCGAAAACTCTCAAGGATCTTACCGCTGTTGAGATCCAGTTCGATGTAACCCA
CTCGTGCACCCAACTGATCTTCAGCATCTTTTACTTTCACCAGCGTTTCTGGGTGAGCAAAAACAGGAAG
GCAAAATGCCGCAAAAAAGGGAATAAGGGCGACACGGAAATGTTGAATACTCATACTCTTCCTTTTTCAA
TATTATTGAAGCATTTATCAGGGTTATTGTCTCATGAGCGGATACATATTTGAATGTATTTAGAAAAATA
AACAAATAGGGGTTCCGCGCACATTTCCCCGAAAAGTGCCACCTG
[124 nt withheld, positions 4106-4229]
C
[91 nt withheld, positions 4231-4321]
A
[49 nt withheld, positions 4323-4371]
CCTTTGACGTTGGAGTCCACGTTCTTT
[37 nt withheld, positions 4399-4435]
ACCCTATCTCGGTCTATTCTTTTGATTTATAAGGGATTTTGCCGATTTCGGCCTATTGGTTAAAAAATGA
GCTGATTTAACAAAAATTTAACGCGAATTTTAACAAAATATTAACGCTTACAATTTGCCATTCGCCATTC
AGGCTGCGCAACTGTTGGGAAGGGCGATCGGTGCGGGCCTCTTCGCTATTACGCCAGCCCAAGCTACCAT
GATAAGTAAGTAATATTAAGGTACGGGAGGTACTTGGAGCGGCCGCAATAAAATATCTTTATTTTCATTA
CATCTGTGTGTTGGTTTTTTGTGTGAATCGATAGTACTAACATACGCTCTCCATCAAAACAAAACGAAAC
AAAACAAACTAGCAAAATAGGCTGTCCCCAGTGCAAGTGCAGGTGCCAGAACATTTCTCTATCGATAGGT
ACCGATTAGTGAACGGATCTCGACGGTATCGATCACGAGACTAGCCTCGAGCGGCCGCCCCCTTCACC
Features (pLannotate 1.2.2; 16 found; start..end, strand, type, name):
      1..241     +  promoter       U6 promoter: RNA polymerase III promoter for human U6 snRNA
    271..346     +  misc_RNA       gRNA scaffold: guide RNA scaffold for the Streptococcus pyogenes CRISPR/Cas9 system
    398..515     +  misc_feature   cPPT/CTS: central polypurine tract and central termination sequence of HIV-1
    564..1074    +  promoter       hPGK promoter: human phosphoglycerate kinase 1 promoter
   1089..1796    +  CDS            mCherry: mCherry is a basic (constitutively fluorescent) red fluorescent protein published in 2004, derived from Discosoma sp.. It is reported to be a very rapidly-maturing monomer with low acid sensitivity.
   1816..1899    +  CDS            large T antigen (fragment): large T antigen from SV40 (simian virus 40)
   1922..2043    +  polyA_signal   SV40 poly(A) signal: SV40 polyadenylation signal
   2044..2175    +  CDS            TcR (fragment): tetracycline efflux protein; tet; confers resistance to tetracycline
   2355..2943    -  rep_origin     ori: high-copy-number ColE1/pMB1/pBR322/pUC origin of replication
   3114..3974    -  CDS            AmpR: β-lactamase; bla; confers resistance to ampicillin, carbenicillin, and related antibiotics
   3975..4079    -  promoter       AmpR promoter: bla
   4106..4534    +  rep_origin     f1 ori (sequence partly withheld): f1 bacteriophage origin of replication; arrow indicates direction of (+) strand synthesis
   4566..4633    -  CDS            lacZα (fragment): LacZα fragment of β-galactosidase; lacZ fragment
   4692..4740    +  polyA_signal   poly(A) signal: synthetic polyadenylation signal
   4754..4845    +  misc_feature   pause site: RNA polymerase II transcriptional pause signal from the human α2 globin gene
   4858..4874    +  CDS            Rev (fragment): human immunodeficiency virus 1 (HIV-1) Rev protein; rev; enhances nuclear export of unspliced and incompletely spliced viral mRNAs
