[The description below was written by a language model from this plasmid's Addgene catalogue record and pLannotate feature annotations shown in this document.]
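Description:
pGL3-U6-sgRNA_FANCF-mcherry is a 4.9 kb mammalian expression plasmid derived from the pGL3-U6-sgRNA-EGFP backbone, designed to deliver a single guide RNA by transient transfection rather than by viral packaging. It is maintained in E. coli through a high-copy ColE1/pUC-type origin and selected with ampicillin via the β-lactamase gene and its native promoter. An f1 phage origin is also present. Short annotated fragments of lacZα, TcR, SV40 large T antigen and HIV-1 Rev appear to be non-functional backbone remnants. A synthetic poly(A) signal and an α2-globin RNA polymerase II pause site, typical of pGL3 vectors, sit upstream of the U6 promoter on the circular map and would limit read-through transcription into the guide cassette.

The payload consists of two independent units. A human U6 RNA polymerase III promoter drives the guide RNA: the short gap between the promoter and the S. pyogenes Cas9 gRNA scaffold holds the inserted spacer targeting human FANCF, although the spacer is not separately annotated in the feature table. Downstream, after an HIV-1 cPPT/CTS element that has no evident role without other lentiviral parts, a human PGK promoter drives mCherry, terminated by an SV40 polyadenylation signal. As the name suggests, the red reporter replaces the EGFP of the parent vector and allows transfected cells to be identified or sorted.

According to the record, this sgRNA is meant to be used together with a pegRNA against FANCF in prime editing experiments. This is consistent with a secondary nicking guide, though the record does not state that role explicitly. The Cas9-derived editor and the pegRNA must be supplied from separate constructs.
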