Addgene plasmid #159786: pGL3-U6-sgRNA_FANCF-mcherry
Purpose: S. pyogenes sgRNA collocated with pegRNA targeting human FANCF gene
Depositing lab: Xiaolong Wang. Depositing organization: Northwest Agriculture and Forestry University. Publication: Efficient generation of mouse models with the prime editing system. Liu Y, Li X, He S, Huang S, Li C, Chen Y, Liu Z, Huang X, Wang X. Cell Discov. 2020 Apr 28;6:27. doi: 10.1038/s41421-020-0165-z. eCollection 2020. PubMed 32351707.
Backbone
  Vector backbone: pGL3-U6-sgRNA-EGFP
  Vector type: Mammalian Expression
Growth in bacteria
  Bacterial resistance: Ampicillin, 100 μg/mL
  Growth temperature: 37°C
  Growth strain: DH5alpha
  Copy number: High Copy
Gene/Insert
  Gene/Insert name: spacer of sgRNA targeting FANCF gene
  Species: H. sapiens (human)
  Entrez Gene: FANCF (a.k.a. FAF)
  Cloning method: Restriction Enzyme; 5′ cloning site Unknown (unknown if destroyed); 3′ cloning site Unknown (unknown if destroyed)
Terms and licenses: Academic/Nonprofit Terms; Industry Terms: Not Available to Industry
How to cite: pGL3-U6-sgRNA_FANCF-mcherry was a gift from Xiaolong Wang (Addgene plasmid # 159786 ; http://n2t.net/addgene:159786 ; RRID:Addgene_159786)
